Addgene plasmid #158251: pLKO_NWS.V5.FLAG_NGFR
Purpose: Protein Barcode (Pro-Code) for vector/cell tracking. Contains U6 trRNA cassette for sgRNA cloning. Enables phenotypic CRISPR screens at a single cell resolution (using cytometry).
Depositing lab: Brian Brown. Depositing organization: Icahn School of Medicine at Mount Sinai. Publication: Protein Barcodes Enable High-Dimensional Single-Cell CRISPR Screens. Wroblewska A, Dhainaut M, Ben-Zvi B, Rose SA, Park ES, Amir ED, Bektesevic A, Baccarini A, Merad M, Rahman AH, Brown BD. Cell. 2018 Nov 1;175(4):1141-1155.e16. doi: 10.1016/j.cell.2018.09.022. Epub 2018 Oct 18. PubMed 30343902.
Backbone
  Vector backbone: pLKO
  Backbone size w/o insert (bp): 9000
  Vector type: Lentiviral, CRISPR
Growth in bacteria
  Bacterial resistance: Ampicillin, 100 μg/mL
  Growth temperature: 37°C
  Growth strain: NEB Stable
  Copy number: High Copy
Gene/Insert
  Gene/Insert name: Pro-Code Tagged human dNGFR
  Species: H. sapiens (human)
  Insert size (bp): 1000
  Mutation: Truncation of the signaling domain
  Entrez Gene: NGFR (a.k.a. CD271, Gp80-LNGFR, TNFRSF16, p75(NTR), p75NTR)
  Promoter: EF1a
  Tag / fusion protein: NWS.V5.FLAG (N terminal on insert)
  Cloning method: Restriction Enzyme; 5′ cloning site Unknown (unknown if destroyed)
  Sequencing primers: 5′ cctttttgagtttggatcttggttcat
Terms and licenses: Academic/Nonprofit Terms; Industry Terms: Not Available to Industry
How to cite: pLKO_NWS.V5.FLAG_NGFR was a gift from Brian Brown (Addgene plasmid # 158251 ; http://n2t.net/addgene:158251 ; RRID:Addgene_158251)
