[The description below was written by a language model from this plasmid's Addgene catalogue record and pLannotate feature annotations shown in this document.]
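Description:
pLKO_NWS.V5.FLAG_NGFR is a lentiviral CRISPR vector on the pLKO backbone that pairs an sgRNA expression cassette with a protein barcode ("Pro-Code") for tracking transduced cells. It is propagated in E. coli as a high-copy plasmid through a ColE1/pUC-type origin with ampicillin selection (AmpR). The backbone also carries an f1 origin, an SV40 origin and an SV40 polyadenylation signal. The viral genome is transcribed from an RSV promoter fused to a truncated HIV-1 5' LTR, an arrangement typical of Tat-independent lentiviral transfer vectors. This is followed by the Ψ packaging signal with a partial gag sequence, the RRE for Rev-dependent nuclear export, and a cPPT/CTS. A WPRE and a second truncated LTR at the 3' end close the proviral unit.

Two expression units sit inside the provirus. A human U6 Pol III promoter lies upstream of the S. pyogenes Cas9 guide RNA scaffold, leaving a site for cloning an sgRNA. No Cas9 gene is annotated, so the nuclease must be supplied separately. Downstream, the EF-1α promoter drives a human NGFR lacking its signaling domain (dNGFR), which carries an N-terminal combination of three epitope tags: NWS, V5 and FLAG. The feature table annotates only the NGFR fragment and does not resolve the individual tags. The truncated receptor acts as an inert scaffold, and the particular epitope combination serves as a barcode that antibodies can detect. Because each Pro-Code can be linked to a given sgRNA, the vector supports pooled phenotypic CRISPR screens read out by cytometry at single-cell resolution, as well as general vector and cell tracking.
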