Features (pLannotate 1.2.2; 29 found; start..end, strand, type, name):
     50..290     +  promoter       U6 promoter: RNA polymerase III promoter for human U6 snRNA
    317..392     +  misc_RNA       gRNA scaffold: guide RNA scaffold for the Streptococcus pyogenes CRISPR/Cas9 system
    440..557     +  misc_feature   cPPT/CTS: central polypurine tract and central termination sequence of HIV-1
    624..690     +  CDS            small t antigen (fragment): SV40 (simian virus 40) small t antigen
    697..1875    +  promoter       EF-1α promoter: strong constitutive promoter for human elongation factor EF-1α
   1892..1917    +  misc_feature   MCS (fragment): multiple cloning site
   1930..2886    +  CDS            NGFR (fragment): TNR16_HUMAN - Also known as TNFRSF16. Experimental evidence at protein level: Swiss-Prot protein existence level 1. Low affinity receptor which can bind to NGF, BDNF, NTF3, and NTF4. Forms a heterodimeric receptor with SORCS2 that binds the precursor forms of NGF, BDNF and NTF3 with high affinity, and has much lower affinity for mature NGF and BDNF (PubMed:24908487). Plays an important role in differentiation and survival of specific neuronal populations during development (By similarity). Can mediate cell survival as well as cell death of neural cells. Plays a role in the inactivation of RHOA
   2917..3505    +  misc_feature   WPRE: woodchuck hepatitis virus posttranscriptional regulatory element
   3510..3647    +  CDS            nef (fragment): NEF_HV1LA - Experimental evidence at protein level: Swiss-Prot protein existence level 1. Extracellular Nef protein targets CD4(+) T-lymphocytes for apoptosis by interacting with CXCR4 surface receptors. From Human immunodeficiency virus type 1 group M subtype B (isolate Lai) (HIV-1).
   3633..3813    +  LTR            5' LTR (truncated): truncated 5' long terminal repeat (LTR) from HIV-1
   3885..4006    +  polyA_signal   SV40 poly(A) signal: SV40 polyadenylation signal
   4046..4181    +  rep_origin     SV40 ori: SV40 origin of replication
   4202..4220    -  promoter       T7 promoter: promoter for bacteriophage T7 RNA polymerase
   4228..4383    +  CDS            lacZα (fragment): LacZα fragment of β-galactosidase; lacZ fragment
   4388..4816    +  rep_origin     f1 ori (sequence partly withheld): f1 bacteriophage origin of replication; arrow indicates direction of (+) strand synthesis
   4869..4973    +  promoter       AmpR promoter: bla
   4974..5834    +  CDS            AmpR: β-lactamase; bla; confers resistance to ampicillin, carbenicillin, and related antibiotics
   6005..6593    +  rep_origin     ori: high-copy-number ColE1/pMB1/pBR322/pUC origin of replication
   6776..6868    +  CDS            lacI (fragment): lac repressor; lacI; The lac repressor binds to the lac operator to inhibit transcription in E. coli. This inhibition can be relieved by adding lactose or isopropyl-β-D-thiogalactopyranoside (IPTG).
   6881..6902    +  protein_bind   CAP binding site: CAP binding activates transcription in the presence of cAMP. E. coli catabolite activator protein
   6917..6947    +  promoter       lac promoter: promoter for the E. coli lac operon
   6955..6971    +  protein_bind   lac operator: The lac repressor binds to the lac operator to inhibit transcription in E. coli. This inhibition can be relieved by adding lactose or isopropyl-β-D-thiogalactopyranoside (IPTG). lac repressor encoded by lacI
   7016..7034    +  promoter       T3 promoter: promoter for bacteriophage T3 RNA polymerase
   7062..7288    +  promoter       RSV promoter: Rous sarcoma virus enhancer/promoter
   7289..7469    +  LTR            5' LTR (truncated): truncated 5' long terminal repeat (LTR) from HIV-1
   7516..7641    +  misc_feature   HIV-1 Ψ: packaging signal of human immunodeficiency virus type 1
   7625..7988    +  CDS            HIV-1 gag (fragment): gag protein from human immunodeficiency virus 1; gag
   8134..8367    +  misc_feature   RRE: The Rev response element (RRE) of HIV-1 allows for Rev-dependent mRNA export from the nucleus to the cytoplasm.
   8744..8844    +  CDS            Rev (fragment): human immunodeficiency virus 1 (HIV-1) Rev protein; rev; enhances nuclear export of unspliced and incompletely spliced viral mRNAs
>Addgene plasmid #158251 | pLKO_NWS.V5.FLAG_NGFR | addgene full sequence | sequence record 327839 | Addgene NGS Result
TCGACGGTATCGATCACGAGACTAGTATCGAGCGGCCGCCCCCTTCACCGAGGGCCTATTTCCCATGATT
CCTTCATATTTGCATATACGATACAAGGCTGTTAGAGAGATAATTGGAATTAATTTGACTGTAAACACAA
AGATATTAGTACAAAATACGTGACGTAGAAAGTAATAATTTCTTGGGTAGTTTGCAGTTTTAAAATTATG
TTTTAAAATGGACTATCATATGCTTACCGTAACTTGAAAGTATTTCGATTTCTTGGCTTTATATATCTTG
TGGAAAGGACGAAACACCGGGTCTTCGAGAAGACCTGTTTTAGAGCTAGAAATAGCAAGTTAAAATAAGG
CTAGTCCGTTATCAACTTGAAAAAGTGGCACCGAGTCGGTGCTTTTTTTAATTCTCGACCTCGAGACAAA
TGGCAGTATTCATCCACAATTTTAAAAGAAAAGGGGGGATTGGGGGGTACAGTGCAGGGGAAAGAATAGT
AGACATAATAGCAACAGACATACAAACTAAAGAATTACAAAAACAAATTACAAAAATTCAAAATTTTCGG
GTTTATTACAGGGACAGCAGAGATCCACTTTGGCCGCGGCTCGAGGCGATAAGCTTTGCAAAGATGGATA
AAGTTTTAAACAGAGAGGAATCTTTGCAGCTAATGGACCTTCTAGGTCTTGAAAGGAGTGGGAATTGGCT
CCGGTGCCCGTCAGTGGGCAGAGCGCACATCGCCCACAGTCCCCGAGAAGTTGGGGGGAGGGGTCGGCAA
TTGAACCGGTGCCTAGAGAAGGTGGCGCGGGGTAAACTGGGAAAGTGATGTCGTGTACTGGCTCCGCCTT
TTTCCCGAGGGTGGGGGAGAACCGTATATAAGTGCAGTAGTCGCCGTGAACGTTCTTTTTCGCAACGGGT
TTGCCGCCAGAACACAGGTAAGTGCCGTGTGTGGTTCCCGCGGGCCTGGCCTCTTTACGGGTTATGGCCC
TTGCGTGCCTTGAATTACTTCCACCTGGCTGCAGTACGTGATTCTTGATCCCGAGCTTCGGGTTGGAAGT
GGGTGGGAGAGTTCGAGGCCTTGCGCTTAAGGAGCCCCTTCGCCTCGTGCTTGAGTTGAGGCCTGGCCTG
GGCGCTGGGGCCGCCGCGTGCGAATCTGGTGGCACCTTCGCGCCTGTCTCGCTGCTTTCGATAAGTCTCT
AGCCATTTAAAATTTTTGATGACCTGCTGCGACGCTTTTTTTCTGGCAAGATAGTCTTGTAAATGCGGGC
CAAGATCTGCACACTGGTATTTCGGTTTTTGGGGCCGCGGGCGGCGACGGGGCCCGTGCGTCCCAGCGCA
CATGTTCGGCGAGGCGGGGCCTGCGAGCGCGGCCACCGAGAATCGGACGGGGGTAGTCTCAAGCTGGCCG
GCCTGCTCTGGTGCCTGGCCTCGCGCCGCCGTGTATCGCCCCGCCCTGGGCGGCAAGGCTGGCCCGGTCG
GCACCAGTTGCGTGAGCGGAAAGATGGCCGCTTCCCGGCCCTGCTGCAGGGAGCTCAAAATGGAGGACGC
GGCGCTCGGGAGAGCGGGCGGGTGAGTCACCCACACAAAGGAAAAGGGCCTTTCCGTCCTCAGCCGTCGC
TTCATGTGACTCCACGGAGTACCGGGCGCCGTCCAGGCACCTCGATTAGTTCTCGAGCTTTTGGAGTACG
TCGTCTTTAGGTTGGGGGGAGGGGTTTTATGCGATGGAGTTTCCCCACACTGAGTGGGTGGAGACTGAAG
TTAGGCCAGCTTGGCACTTGATGTAATTCTCCTTGGAATTTGCCCTTTTTGAGTTTGGATCTTGGTTCAT
TCTCAAGCCTCAGACAGTGGTTCAAAGTTTTTTTCTTCCATTTCAGGTGTCGTGAGGAATTCTGCAGTCG
ATCGACGGTACCGCGGGCCCGGGATCCACGGTCGCCACCATGGGGGCAGGTGCCACCGGCCGCGCCATGG
ACGGGCCGCGCCTGCTGCTGTTGCTGCTTCTGGGGGTGTCCCTTGGAGGTGCCAAGGAGGCATGCAACTG
GTCCCACCCCCAATTCGAGAAAGGAGGAGGCGGGGGAGGGGGCAAACCAATTCCAAACCCACTGCTGGGA
CTGGATTCCACAGGAGGAGGCGGGGGAGGGGACTACAAAGACGATGACGACAAGCCCACAGGCCTGTACA
CACACAGCGGTGAGTGCTGCAAAGCCTGCAACCTGGGCGAGGGTGTGGCCCAGCCTTGTGGAGCCAACCA
GACCGTGTGTGAGCCCTGCCTGGACAGCGTGACGTTCTCCGACGTGGTGAGCGCGACCGAGCCGTGCAAG
CCGTGCACCGAGTGCGTGGGGCTCCAGAGCATGTCGGCGCCGTGCGTGGAGGCCGACGACGCCGTGTGCC
GCTGCGCCTACGGCTACTACCAGGATGAGACGACTGGGCGCTGCGAGGCGTGCCGCGTGTGCGAGGCGGG
CTCGGGCCTCGTGTTCTCCTGCCAGGACAAGCAGAACACCGTGTGCGAGGAGTGCCCCGACGGCACGTAT
TCCGACGAGGCCAACCACGTGGACCCGTGCCTGCCCTGCACCGTGTGCGAGGACACCGAGCGCCAGCTCC
GCGAGTGCACACGCTGGGCCGACGCCGAGTGCGAGGAGATCCCTGGCCGTTGGATTACACGGTCCACACC
CCCAGAGGGCTCGGACAGCACAGCCCCCAGCACCCAGGAGCCTGAGGCACCTCCAGAACAAGACCTCATA
GCCAGCACGGTGGCAGGTGTGGTGACCACAGTGATGGGCAGCTCCCAGCCCGTGGTGACCCGAGGCACCA
CCGACAACCTCATCCCTGTCTATTGCTCCATCCTGGCTGCTGTGGTTGTGGGCCTTGTGGCCTACATAGC
CTTCAAGAGGTGGAACAGGGGTATCCTCTAGAGCGGCCGCGTCGACAATCAACCTCTGGATTACAAAATT
TGTGAAAGATTGACTGGTATTCTTAACTATGTTGCTCCTTTTACGCTATGTGGATACGCTGCTTTAATGC
CTTTGTATCATGCTATTGCTTCCCGTATGGCTTTCATTTTCTCCTCCTTGTATAAATCCTGGTTGCTGTC
TCTTTATGAGGAGTTGTGGCCCGTTGTCAGGCAACGTGGCGTGGTGTGCACTGTGTTTGCTGACGCAACC
CCCACTGGTTGGGGCATTGCCACCACCTGTCAGCTCCTTTCCGGGACTTTCGCTTTCCCCCTCCCTATTG
CCACGGCGGAACTCATCGCCGCCTGCCTTGCCCGCTGCTGGACAGGGGCTCGGCTGTTGGGCACTGACAA
TTCCGTGGTGTTGTCGGGGAAGCTGACGTCCTTTCCATGGCTGCTCGCCTGTGTTGCCACCTGGATTCTG
CGCGGGACGTCCTTCTGCTACGTCCCTTCGGCCCTCAATCCAGCGGACCTTCCTTCCCGCGGCCTGCTGC
CGGCTCTGCGGCCTCTTCCGCATCTTCGCCTTCGCCCTCAGACGAGTCGGATCTCCCTTTGGGCCGCCTC
CCCGCCTGGGTACCTTTAAGACCAATGACTTACAAGGCAGCTGTAGATCTTAGCCACTTTTTAAAAGAAA
AGGGGGGACTGGAAGGGCTAATTCACTCCCAACGAAGATAAGATCTGCTTTTTGCTTGTACTGGGTCTCT
CTGGTTAGACCAGATCTGAGCCTGGGAGCTCTCTGGCTAACTAGGGAACCCACTGCTTAAGCCTCAATAA
AGCTTGCCTTGAGTGCTTCAAGTAGTGTGTGCCCGTCTGTTGTGTGACTCTGGTAACTAGAGATCCCTCA
GACCCTTTTAGTCAGTGTGGAAAATCTCTAGCAGTAGTAGTTCATGTCATCTTATTATTCAGTATTTATA
ACTTGCAAAGAAATGAATATCAGAGAGTGAGAGGAACTTGTTTATTGCAGCTTATAATGGTTACAAATAA
AGCAATAGCATCACAAATTTCACAAATAAAGCATTTTTTTCACTGCATTCTAGTTGTGGTTTGTCCAAAC
TCATCAATGTATCTTATCATGTCTGGCTCTAGCTATCCCGCCCCTAACTCCGCCCATCCCGCCCCTAACT
CCGCCCAGTTCCGCCCATTCTCCGCCCCATGGCTGACTAATTTTTTTTATTTATGCAGAGGCCGAGGCCG
CCTCGGCCTCTGAGCTATTCCAGAAGTAGTGAGGAGGCTTTTTTGGAGGCCTAGGGACGTACCCAATTCG
CCCTATAGTGAGTCGTATTACGCGCGCTCACTGGCCGTCGTTTTACAACGTCGTGACTGGGAAAACCCTG
GCGTTACCCAACTTAATCGCCTTGCAGCACATCCCCCTTTCGCCAGCTGGCGTAATAGCGAAGAGGCCCG
CACCGATCGCCCTTCCCAACAGTTGCGCAGCCTGAATGGCGAATGGG
[124 nt withheld, positions 4388-4511]
C
[91 nt withheld, positions 4513-4603]
A
[49 nt withheld, positions 4605-4653]
CCTTTGACGTTGGAGTCCACGTTCTTT
[37 nt withheld, positions 4681-4717]
ACCCTATCTCGGTCTATTCTTTTGATTTATAAGGGATTTTGCCGATTTCGGCCTATTGGTTAAAAAATGA
GCTGATTTAACAAAAATTTAACGCGAATTTTAACAAAATATTAACGCTTACAATTTAGGTGGCACTTTTC
GGGGAAATGTGCGCGGAACCCCTATTTGTTTATTTTTCTAAATACATTCAAATATGTATCCGCTCATGAG
ACAATAACCCTGATAAATGCTTCAATAATATTGAAAAAGGAAGAGTATGAGTATTCAACATTTCCGTGTC
GCCCTTATTCCCTTTTTTGCGGCATTTTGCCTTCCTGTTTTTGCTCACCCAGAAACGCTGGTGAAAGTAA
AAGATGCTGAAGATCAGTTGGGTGCACGAGTGGGTTACATCGAACTGGATCTCAACAGCGGTAAGATCCT
TGAGAGTTTTCGCCCCGAAGAACGTTTTCCAATGATGAGCACTTTTAAAGTTCTGCTATGTGGCGCGGTA
TTATCCCGTATTGACGCCGGGCAAGAGCAACTCGGTCGCCGCATACACTATTCTCAGAATGACTTGGTTG
AGTACTCACCAGTCACAGAAAAGCATCTTACGGATGGCATGACAGTAAGAGAATTATGCAGTGCTGCCAT
AACCATGAGTGATAACACTGCGGCCAACTTACTTCTGACAACGATCGGAGGACCGAAGGAGCTAACCGCT
TTTTTGCACAACATGGGGGATCATGTAACTCGCCTTGATCGTTGGGAACCGGAGCTGAATGAAGCCATAC
CAAACGACGAGCGTGACACCACGATGCCTGTAGCAATGGCAACAACGTTGCGCAAACTATTAACTGGCGA
ACTACTTACTCTAGCTTCCCGGCAACAATTAATAGACTGGATGGAGGCGGATAAAGTTGCAGGACCACTT
CTGCGCTCGGCCCTTCCGGCTGGCTGGTTTATTGCTGATAAATCTGGAGCCGGTGAGCGTGGGTCTCGCG
GTATCATTGCAGCACTGGGGCCAGATGGTAAGCCCTCCCGTATCGTAGTTATCTACACGACGGGGAGTCA
GGCAACTATGGATGAACGAAATAGACAGATCGCTGAGATAGGTGCCTCACTGATTAAGCATTGGTAACTG
TCAGACCAAGTTTACTCATATATACTTTAGATTGATTTAAAACTTCATTTTTAATTTAAAAGGATCTAGG
TGAAGATCCTTTTTGATAATCTCATGACCAAAATCCCTTAACGTGAGTTTTCGTTCCACTGAGCGTCAGA
CCCCGTAGAAAAGATCAAAGGATCTTCTTGAGATCCTTTTTTTCTGCGCGTAATCTGCTGCTTGCAAACA
AAAAAACCACCGCTACCAGCGGTGGTTTGTTTGCCGGATCAAGAGCTACCAACTCTTTTTCCGAAGGTAA
CTGGCTTCAGCAGAGCGCAGATACCAAATACTGTTCTTCTAGTGTAGCCGTAGTTAGGCCACCACTTCAA
GAACTCTGTAGCACCGCCTACATACCTCGCTCTGCTAATCCTGTTACCAGTGGCTGCTGCCAGTGGCGAT
AAGTCGTGTCTTACCGGGTTGGACTCAAGACGATAGTTACCGGATAAGGCGCAGCGGTCGGGCTGAACGG
GGGGTTCGTGCACACAGCCCAGCTTGGAGCGAACGACCTACACCGAACTGAGATACCTACAGCGTGAGCT
ATGAGAAAGCGCCACGCTTCCCGAAGGGAGAAAGGCGGACAGGTATCCGGTAAGCGGCAGGGTCGGAACA
GGAGAGCGCACGAGGGAGCTTCCAGGGGGAAACGCCTGGTATCTTTATAGTCCTGTCGGGTTTCGCCACC
TCTGACTTGAGCGTCGATTTTTGTGATGCTCGTCAGGGGGGCGGAGCCTATGGAAAAACGCCAGCAACGC
GGCCTTTTTACGGTTCCTGGCCTTTTGCTGGCCTTTTGCTCACATGTTCTTTCCTGCGTTATCCCCTGAT
TCTGTGGATAACCGTATTACCGCCTTTGAGTGAGCTGATACCGCTCGCCGCAGCCGAACGACCGAGCGCA
GCGAGTCAGTGAGCGAGGAAGCGGAAGAGCGCCCAATACGCAAACCGCCTCTCCCCGCGCGTTGGCCGAT
TCATTAATGCAGCTGGCACGACAGGTTTCCCGACTGGAAAGCGGGCAGTGAGCGCAACGCAATTAATGTG
AGTTAGCTCACTCATTAGGCACCCCAGGCTTTACACTTTATGCTTCCGGCTCGTATGTTGTGTGGAATTG
TGAGCGGATAACAATTTCACACAGGAAACAGCTATGACCATGATTACGCCAAGCGCGCAATTAACCCTCA
CTAAAGGGAACAAAAGCTGGAGCTGCAAGCTTAATGTAGTCTTATGCAATACTCTTGTAGTCTTGCAACA
TGGTAACGATGAGTTAGCAACATGCCTTACAAGGAGAGAAAAAGCACCGTGCATGGCGATTGGTGGAAGT
AAGGTGGTACGATCGTGCCTTATTAGGAAGGCAACAGACGGGTCTGACATGGATTGGACGAACCACTGAA
TTGCCGCATTGCAGAGATATTGTATTTAAGTGCCTAGCTCGATACATAAACGGGTCTCTCTGGTTAGACC
AGATCTGAGCCTGGGAGCTCTCTGGCTAACTAGGGAACCCACTGCTTAAGCCTCAATAAAGCTTGCCTTG
AGTGCTTCAAGTAGTGTGTGCCCGTCTGTTGTGTGACTCTGGTAACTAGAGATCCCTCAGACCCTTTTAG
TCAGTGTGGAAAATCTCTAGCAGTGGCGCCCGAACAGGGACTTGAAAGCGAAAGGGAAACCAGAGGAGCT
CTCTCGACGCAGGACTCGGCTTGCTGAAGCGCGCACGGCAAGAGGCGAGGGGCGGCGACTGGTGAGTACG
CCAAAAATTTTGACTAGCGGAGGCTAGAAGGAGAGAGATGGGTGCGAGAGCGTCAGTATTAAGCGGGGGA
GAATTAGATCGCGATGGGAAAAAATTCGGTTAAGGCCAGGGGGAAAGAAAAAATATAAATTAAAACATAT
AGTATGGGCAAGCAGGGAGCTAGAACGATTCGCAGTTAATCCTGGCCTGTTAGAAACATCAGAAGGCTGT
AGACAAATACTGGGACAGCTACAACCATCCCTTCAGACAGGATCAGAAGAACTTAGATCATTATATAATA
CAGTAGCAACCCTCTATTGTGTGCATCAAAGGATAGAGATAAAAGACACCAAGGAAGCTTTAGACAAGAT
AGAGGAAGAGCAAAACAAAAGTAAGACCACCGCACAGCAAGCGGCCGCTGATCTTCAGACCTGGAGGAGG
AGATATGAGGGACAATTGGAGAAGTGAATTATATAAATATAAAGTAGTAAAAATTGAACCATTAGGAGTA
GCACCCACCAAGGCAAAGAGAAGAGTGGTGCAGAGAGAAAAAAGAGCAGTGGGAATAGGAGCTTTGTTCC
TTGGGTTCTTGGGAGCAGCAGGAAGCACTATGGGCGCAGCGTCAATGACGCTGACGGTACAGGCCAGACA
ATTATTGTCTGGTATAGTGCAGCAGCAGAACAATTTGCTGAGGGCTATTGAGGCGCAACAGCATCTGTTG
CAACTCACAGTCTGGGGCATCAAGCAGCTCCAGGCAAGAATCCTGGCTGTGGAAAGATACCTAAAGGATC
AACAGCTCCTGGGGATTTGGGGTTGCTCTGGAAAACTCATTTGCACCACTGCTGTGCCTTGGAATGCTAG
TTGGAGTAATAAATCTCTGGAACAGATTTGGAATCACACGACCTGGATGGAGTGGGACAGAGAAATTAAC
AATTACACAAGCTTAATACACTCCTTAATTGAAGAATCGCAAAACCAGCAAGAAAAGAATGAACAAGAAT
TATTGGAATTAGATAAATGGGCAAGTTTGTGGAATTGGTTTAACATAACAAATTGGCTGTGGTATATAAA
ATTATTCATAATGATAGTAGGAGGCTTGGTAGGTTTAAGAATAGTTTTTGCTGTACTTTCTATAGTGAAT
AGAGTTAGGCAGGGATATTCACCATTATCGTTTCAGACCCACCTCCCAACCCCGAGGGGACCCGACAGGC
CCGAAGGAATAGAAGAAGAAGGTGGAGAGAGAGACAGAGACAGATCCATTCGATTAGTGAACGGATC
