>Addgene plasmid #158251 | pLKO_NWS.V5.FLAG_NGFR | depositor partial sequence | sequence record 305371 | Tagged NGFR
ATGGGGGCAGGTGCCACCGGCCGCGCCATGGACGGGCCGCGCCTGCTGCTGTTGCTGCTTCTGGGGGTGT
CCCTTGGAGGTGCCAAGGAGGCATGCAACTGGTCCCACCCCCAATTCGAGAAAGGAGGAGGCGGGGGAGG
GGGCAAACCAATTCCAAACCCACTGCTGGGACTGGATTCCACAGGAGGAGGCGGGGGAGGGGACTACAAA
GACGATGACGACAAGCCCACAGGCCTGTACACACACAGCGGTGAGTGCTGCAAAGCCTGCAACCTGGGCG
AGGGTGTGGCCCAGCCTTGTGGAGCCAACCAGACCGTGTGTGAGCCCTGCCTGGACAGCGTGACGTTCTC
CGACGTGGTGAGCGCGACCGAGCCGTGCAAGCCGTGCACCGAGTGCGTGGGGCTCCAGAGCATGTCGGCG
CCGTGCGTGGAGGCCGACGACGCCGTGTGCCGCTGCGCCTACGGCTACTACCAGGATGAGACGACTGGGC
GCTGCGAGGCGTGCCGCGTGTGCGAGGCGGGCTCGGGCCTCGTGTTCTCCTGCCAGGACAAGCAGAACAC
CGTGTGCGAGGAGTGCCCCGACGGCACGTATTCCGACGAGGCCAACCACGTGGACCCGTGCCTGCCCTGC
ACCGTGTGCGAGGACACCGAGCGCCAGCTCCGCGAGTGCACACGCTGGGCCGACGCCGAGTGCGAGGAGA
TCCCTGGCCGTTGGATTACACGGTCCACACCCCCAGAGGGCTCGGACAGCACAGCCCCCAGCACCCAGGA
GCCTGAGGCACCTCCAGAACAAGACCTCATAGCCAGCACGGTGGCAGGTGTGGTGACCACAGTGATGGGC
AGCTCCCAGCCCGTGGTGACCCGAGGCACCACCGACAACCTCATCCCTGTCTATTGCTCCATCCTGGCTG
CTGTGGTTGTGGGCCTTGTGGCCTACATAGCCTTCAAGAGGTGGAACAGGGGTATCCTCTAG
